>Addgene plasmid #78516 | pHR-LAT Y6F YYYY-LAT YYYY -mCitrine (XSB588) | addgene full sequence | sequence record 218049 | Addgene Assembled Sequence
CGATACCGTCGACCTCGAGGGAATTAATTCGAGCTCGGTACCTTTAAGACCAATGACTTACAAGGCAGCT
GTAGATCTTAGCCACTTTTTAAAAGAAAAGGGGGGACTGGAAGGGCTAATTCACTCCCAACGAAGACAAG
ATCTGCTTTTTGCTTGTACTGGGTCTCTCTGGTTAGACCAGATCTGAGCCTGGGAGCTCTCTGGCTAACT
AGGGAACCCACTGCTTAAGCCTCAATAAAGCTTGCCTTGAGTGCTTCAAGTAGTGTGTGCCCGTCTGTTG
TGTGACTCTGGTAACTAGAGATCCCTCAGACCCTTTTAGTCAGTGTGGAAAATCTCTAGCAGCATCTAGA
ATTAATTCCGTGTATTCTATAGTGTCACCTAAATCGTATGTGTATGATACATAAGGTTATGTATTAATTG
TAGCCGCGTTCTAACGACAATATGTACAAGCCTAATTGTGTAGCATCTGGCTTACTGAAGCAGACCCTAT
CATCTCTCTCGTAAACTGCCGTCAGAGTCGGTTTGGTTGGACGAACCTTCTGAGTTTCTGGTAACGCCGT
CCCGCACCCGGAAATGGTCAGCGAACCAATCAGCAGGGTCATCGCTAGCCAGATCCTCTACGCCGGACGC
ATCGTGGCCGGCATCACCGGCGCCACAGGTGCGGTTGCTGGCGCCTATATCGCCGACATCACCGATGGGG
AAGATCGGGCTCGCCACTTCGGGCTCATGAGCGCTTGTTTCGGCGTGGGTATGGTGGCAGGCCCCGTGGC
CGGGGGACTGTTGGGCGCCATCTCCTTGCATGCACCATTCCTTGCGGCGGCGGTGCTCAACGGCCTCAAC
CTACTACTGGGCTGCTTCCTAATGCAGGAGTCGCATAAGGGAGAGCGTCGAATGGTGCACTCTCAGTACA
ATCTAGCTCTGATGCCGCATAGTTAAGCCAGCCCCGACACCCGCCAACACCCGCTGACGCGCCCTGACGG
GCTTGTCTGCTCCCGGCATCCGCTTACAGACAAGCTGTGACCGTCTCCGGGAGCTGCATGTGTCAGAGGT
TTTCACCGTCATCACCGAAACGCGCGAGACGAAAGGGCCTCGTGATACGCCTATTTTTATAGGTTAATGT
CATGATAATAATGGTTTCTTAGACGTCAGGTGGCACTTTTCGGGGAAATGTGCGCGGAACCCCTATTTGT
TTATTTTTCTAAATACATTCAAATATGTATCCGCTCATGAGACAATAACCCTGATAAATGCTTCAATAAT
ATTGAAAAAGGAAGAGTATGAGTATTCAACATTTCCGTGTCGCCCTTATTCCCTTTTTTGCGGCATTTTG
CCTTCCTGTTTTTGCTCACCCAGAAACGCTGGTGAAAGTAAAAGATGCTGAAGATCAGTTGGGTGCACGA
GTGGGTTACATCGAACTGGATCTCAACAGCGGTAAGATCCTTGAGAGTTTTCGCCCCGAAGAACGTTTTC
CAATGATGAGCACTTTTAAAGTTCTGCTATGTGGCGCGGTATTATCCCGTATTGACGCCGGGCAAGAGCA
ACTCGGTCGCCGCATACACTATTCTCAGAATGACTTGGTTGAGTACTCACCAGTCACAGAAAAGCATCTT
ACGGATGGCATGACAGTAAGAGAATTATGCAGTGCTGCCATAACCATGAGTGATAACACTGCGGCCAACT
TACTTCTGACAACGATCGGAGGACCGAAGGAGCTAACCGCTTTTTTGCACAACATGGGGGATCATGTAAC
TCGCCTTGATCGTTGGGAACCGGAGCTGAATGAAGCCATACCAAACGACGAGCGTGACACCACGATGCCT
GTAGCAATGGCAACAACGTTGCGCAAACTATTAACTGGCGAACTACTTACTCTAGCTTCCCGGCAACAAT
TAATAGACTGGATGGAGGCGGATAAAGTTGCAGGACCACTTCTGCGCTCGGCCCTTCCGGCTGGCTGGTT
TATTGCTGATAAATCTGGAGCCGGTGAGCGTGGGTCTCGCGGTATCATTGCAGCACTGGGGCCAGATGGT
AAGCCCTCCCGTATCGTAGTTATCTACACGACGGGGAGTCAGGCAACTATGGATGAACGAAATAGACAGA
TCGCTGAGATAGGTGCCTCACTGATTAAGCATTGGTAACTGTCAGACCAAGTTTACTCATATATACTTTA
GATTGATTTAAAACTTCATTTTTAATTTAAAAGGATCTAGGTGAAGATCCTTTTTGATAATCTCATGACC
AAAATCCCTTAACGTGAGTTTTCGTTCCACTGAGCGTCAGACCCCGTAGAAAAGATCAAAGGATCTTCTT
GAGATCCTTTTTTTCTGCGCGTAATCTGCTGCTTGCAAACAAAAAAACCACCGCTACCAGCGGTGGTTTG
TTTGCCGGATCAAGAGCTACCAACTCTTTTTCCGAAGGTAACTGGCTTCAGCAGAGCGCAGATACCAAAT
ACTGTCCTTCTAGTGTAGCCGTAGTTAGGCCACCACTTCAAGAACTCTGTAGCACCGCCTACATACCTCG
CTCTGCTAATCCTGTTACCAGTGGCTGCTGCCAGTGGCGATAAGTCGTGTCTTACCGGGTTGGACTCAAG
ACGATAGTTACCGGATAAGGCGCAGCGGTCGGGCTGAACGGGGGGTTCGTGCACACAGCCCAGCTTGGAG
CGAACGACCTACACCGAACTGAGATACCTACAGCGTGAGCTATGAGAAAGCGCCACGCTTCCCGAAGGGA
GAAAGGCGGACAGGTATCCGGTAAGCGGCAGGGTCGGAACAGGAGAGCGCACGAGGGAGCTTCCAGGGGG
AAACGCCTGGTATCTTTATAGTCCTGTCGGGTTTCGCCACCTCTGACTTGAGCGTCGATTTTTGTGATGC
TCGTCAGGGGGGCGGAGCCTATGGAAAAACGCCAGCAACGCGGCCTTTTTACGGTTCCTGGCCTTTTGCT
GGCCTTTTGCTCACATGTTCTTTCCTGCGTTATCCCCTGATTCTGTGGATAACCGTATTACCGCCTTTGA
GTGAGCTGATACCGCTCGCCGCAGCCGAACGACCGAGCGCAGCGAGTCAGTGAGCGAGGAAGCGGAAGAG
CGCCCAATACGCAAACCGCCTCTCCCCGCGCGTTGGCCGATTCATTAATGCAGCTGTGGAATGTGTGTCA
GTTAGGGTGTGGAAAGTCCCCAGGCTCCCCAGCAGGCAGAAGTATGCAAAGCATGCATCTCAATTAGTCA
GCAACCAGGTGTGGAAAGTCCCCAGGCTCCCCAGCAGGCAGAAGTATGCAAAGCATGCATCTCAATTAGT
CAGCAACCATAGTCCCGCCCCTAACTCCGCCCATCCCGCCCCTAACTCCGCCCAGTTCCGCCCATTCTCC
GCCCCATGGCTGACTAATTTTTTTTATTTATGCAGAGGCCGAGGCCGCCTCGGCCTCTGAGCTATTCCAG
AAGTAGTGAGGAGGCTTTTTTGGAGGCCTAGGCTTTTGCAAAAAGCTTGGACACAAGACAGGCTTGCGAG
ATATGTTTGAGAATACCACTTTATCCCGCGTCAGGGAGAGGCAGTGCGTAAAAAGACGCGGACTCATGTG
AAATACTGGTTTTTAGTGCGCCAGATCTCTATAATCTCGCGCAACCTATTTTCCCCTCGAACACTTTTTA
AGCCGTAGATAAACAGGCTGGGACACTTCACATGAGCGAAAAATACATCGTCACCTGGGACATGTTGCAG
ATCCATGCACGTAAACTCGCAAGCCGACTGATGCCTTCTGAACAATGGAAAGGCATTATTGCCGTAAGCC
GTGGCGGTCTGTACCGGGTGCGTTACTGGCGCGTGAACTGGGTATTCGTCATGTCGATACCGTTTGTATT
TCCAGCTACGATCACGACAACCAGCGCGAGCTTAAAGTGCTGAAACGCGCAGAAGGCGATGGCGAAGGCT
TCATCGTTATTGATGACCTGGTGGATACCGGTGGTACTGCGGTTGCGATTCGTGAAATGTATCCAAAAGC
GCACTTTGTCACCATCTTCGCAAAACCGGCTGGTCGTCCGCTGGTTGATGACTATGTTGTTGATATCCCG
CAAGATACCTGGATTGAACAGCCGTGGGATATGGGCGTCGTATTCGTCCCGCCAATCTCCGGTCGCTAAT
CTTTTCAACGCCTGGCACTGCCGGGCGTTGTTCTTTTTAACTTCAGGCGGGTTACAATAGTTTCCAGTAA
GTATTCTGGAGGCTGCATCCATGACACAGGCAAACCTGAGCGAAACCCTGTTCAAACCCCGCTTTAAACA
TCCTGAAACCTCGACGCTAGTCCGCCGCTTTAATCACGGCGCACAACCGCCTGTGCAGTCGGCCCTTGAT
GGTAAAACCATCCCTCACTGGTATCGCATGATTAACCGTCTGATGTGGATCTGGCGCGGCATTGACCCAC
GCGAAATCCTCGACGTCCAGGCACGTATTGTGATGAGCGATGCCGAACGTACCGACGATGATTTATACGA
TACGGTGATTGGCTACCGTGGCGGCAACTGGATTTATGAGTGGGCCCCGGATCTTTGTGAAGGAACCTTA
CTTCTGTGGTGTGACATAATTGGACAAACTACCTACAGAGATTTAAAGCTCTAAGGTAAATATAAAATTT
TTAAGTGTATAATGTGTTAAACTACTGATTCTAATTGTTTGTGTATTTTAGATTCCAACCTATGGAACTG
ATGAATGGGAGCAGTGGTGGAATGCCTTTAATGAGGAAAACCTGTTTTGCTCAGAAGAAATGCCATCTAG
TGATGATGAGGCTACTGCTGACTCTCAACATTCTACTCCTCCAAAAAAGAAGAGAAAGGTAGAAGACCCC
AAGGACTTTCCTTCAGAATTGCTAAGTTTTTTGAGTCATGCTGTGTTTAGTAATAGAACTCTTGCTTGCT
TTGCTATTTACACCACAAAGGAAAAAGCTGCACTGCTATACAAGAAAATTATGGAAAAATATTCTGTAAC
CTTTATAAGTAGGCATAACAGTTATAATCATAACATACTGTTTTTTCTTACTCCACACAGGCATAGAGTG
TCTGCTATTAATAACTATGCTCAAAAATTGTGTACCTTTAGCTTTTTAATTTGTAAAGGGGTTAATAAGG
AATATTTGATGTATAGTGCCTTGACTAGAGATCATAATCAGCCATACCACATTTGTAGAGGTTTTACTTG
CTTTAAAAAACCTCCCACACCTCCCCCTGAACCTGAAACATAAAATGAATGCAATTGTTGTTGTTAACTT
GTTTATTGCAGCTTATAATGGTTACAAATAAAGCAATAGCATCACAAATTTCACAAATAAAGCATTTTTT
TCACTGCATTCTAGTTGTGGTTTGTCCAAACTCATCAATGTATCTTATCATGTCTGGATCAACTGGATAA
CTCAAGCTAACCAAAATCATCCCAAACTTCCCACCCCATACCCTATTACCACTGCCAATTACCTAGTGGT
TTCATTTACTCTAAACCTGTGATTCCTCTGAATTATTTTCATTTTAAAGAAATTGTATTTGTTAAATATG
TACTACAAACTTAGTAGTTGGAAGGGCTAATTCACTCCCAAAGAAGACAAGATATCCTTGATCTGTGGAT
CTACCACACACAAGGCTACTTCCCTGATTAGCAGAACTACACACCAGGGCCAGGGGTCAGATATCCACTG
ACCTTTGGATGGTGCTACAAGCTAGTACCAGTTGAGCCAGATAAGGTAGAAGAGGCCAATAAAGGAGAGA
ACACCAGCTTGTTACACCCTGTGAGCCTGCATGGGATGGATGACCCGGAGAGAGAAGTGTTAGAGTGGAG
GTTTGACAGCCGCCTAGCATTTCATCACGTGGCCCGAGAGCTGCATCCGGAGTACTTCAAGAACTGCTGA
TATCGAGCTTGCTACAAGGGACTTTCCGCTGGGGACTTTCCAGGGAGGCGTGGCCTGGGCGGGACTGGGG
AGTGGCGAGCCCTCAGATCCTGCATATAAGCAGCTGCTTTTTGCCTGTACTGGGTCTCTCTGGTTAGACC
AGATCTGAGCCTGGGAGCTCTCTGGCTAACTAGGGAACCCACTGCTTAAGCCTCAATAAAGCTTGCCTTG
AGTGCTTCAAGTAGTGTGTGCCCGTCTGTTGTGTGACTCTGGTAACTAGAGATCCCTCAGACCCTTTTAG
TCAGTGTGGAAAATCTCTAGCAGTGGCGCCCGAACAGGGACTTGAAAGCGAAAGGGAAACCAGAGGAGCT
CTCTCGACGCAGGACTCGGCTTGCTGAAGCGCGCACGGCAAGAGGCGAGGGGCGGCGACTGGTGAGTACG
CCAAAAATTTTGACTAGCGGAGGCTAGAAGGAGAGAGATGGGTGCGAGAGCGTCAGTATTAAGCGGGGGA
GAATTAGATCGCGATGGGAAAAAATTCGGTTAAGGCCAGGGGGAAAGAAAAAATATAAATTAAAACATAT
AGTATGGGCAAGCAGGGAGCTAGAACGATTCGCAGTTAATCCTGGCCTGTTAGAAACATCAGAAGGCTGT
AGACAAATACTGGGACAGCTACAACCATCCCTTCAGACAGGATCAGAAGAACTTAGATCATTATATAATA
CAGTAGCAACCCTCTATTGTGTGCATCAAAGGATAGAGATAAAAGACACCAAGGAAGCTTTAGACAAGAT
AGAGGAAGAGCAAAACAAAAGTAAGACCACCGCACAGCAAGCGGCCGGTGATCTTCAGACCTGGACGATA
TATATGAGGGACAATTGGAGAAGTGAATTATATAAATATAAAGTAGTAAAAATTGAACCATTAGGAGTAG
CACCCACCAAGGCAAAGAGAAGAGTGGTGCAGAGAGAAAAAAGAGCAGTGGGAATAGGAGCTTTGTTCCT
TGGGTTCTTGGGAGCAGCAGGAAGCACTATGGGCGCAGCGTCAATGACGCTGACGGTACAGGCCAGACAA
TTATTGTCTGGTATAGTGCAGCAGCAGAACAATTTGCTGAGGGCTATTGAGGCGCAACAGCATCTGTTGC
AACTCACAGTCTGGGGCATCAAGCAGCTCCAGGCAAGAATCCTGGCTGTGGAAAGATACCTAAAGGATCA
ACAGCTCCTGGGGATTTGGGGTTGCTCTGGAAAACTCATTTGCACCACTGCTGTGCCTTGGAATGCTAGT
TGGAGTAATAAATCTCTGGAACAGATTTGGAATCACACGACCTGGATGGAGTGGGACAGAGAAATTAACA
ATTACACAAGCTTAATACACTCCTTAATTGAAGAATCGCAAAACCAGCAAGAAAAGAATGAACAAGAATT
ATTGGAATTAGATAAATGGGCAAGTTTGTGGAATTGGTTTAACATAACAAATTGGCTGTGGTATATAAAA
TTATTCATAATGATAGTAGGAGGCTTGGTAGGTTTAAGAATAGTTTTTGCTGTACTTTCTATAGTGAATA
GAGTTAGGCAGGGATATTCACCATTATCGTTTCAGACCCACCTCCCAACCCCGAGGGGACCCGACAGGCC
CGAAGGAATAGAAGAAGAAGGTGGAGAGAGAGACAGAGACAGATCCATTCGATTAGTGAACGGATCTCGA
CGGTATCGCCAAATGGCAGTATTCATCCACAATTTTAAAAGAAAAGGGGGGATTGGGGGGTACAGTGCAG
GGGAAAGAATAGTAGACATAATAGCAACAGACATACAAACTAAAGAATTACAAAAACAAATTACAAAAAT
TCAAAATTTTCGGGTTTATTACAGGGACAGCAGAGATCCAGTTTGGATCGATAAGCTTGATATCGAATTC
CTGCAGCCCCGATAAAATAAAAGATTTTATTTAGTCTCCAGAAAAAGGGGGGAATGAAAGACCCCACCTG
TAGGTTTGGCAAGCTAGCTGCAGTAACGCCATTTTGCAAGGCATGGAAAAATACCAAACCAAGAATAGAG
AAGTTCAGATCAAGGGCGGGTACATGAAAATAGCTAACGTTGGGCCAAACAGGATATCTGCGGTGAGCAG
TTTCGGCCCCGGCCCGGGGCCAAGAACAGATGGTCACCGCAGTTTCGGCCCCGGCCCGAGGCCAAGAACA
GATGGTCCCCAGATATGGCCCAACCCTCAGCAGTTTCTTAAGACCCATCAGATGTTTCCAGGCTCCCCCA
AGGACCTGAAATGACCCTGCGCCTTATTTGAATTAACCAATCAGCCTGCTTCTCGCTTCTGTTCGCGCGC
TTCTGCTTCCCGAGCTCTATAAAAGAGCTCACAACCCCTCACTCGGCGCGCCAGTCCTCCGACAGACTGA
GTCGCCCGGGGGGGATCTGGAGCTCTCGAGAATTCTCACGCGTGCCACCATGGAGGAAGCTATTCTGGTG
CCCTGCGTGCTTGGCTTGCTCCTGCTGCCCATACTGGCCATGTTGATGGCTCTGTGTGTGCACTGCCATA
GACTGCCCGGTTCTTTTGATTCAACATCCAGCGACAGCCTTTTCCCTAGAGGCATCCAGTTCAAACGGCC
TCATACTGTGGCCCCGTGGCCTCCTGCATTTCCTCCTGTCACATCATTTCCACCCCTGAGTCAACCAGAT
CTTCTCCCTATCCCCAGATCACCCCAGCCTCTCGGTGGCTCCCACAGAACCCCAAGTAGTCGAAGAGATT
CCGACGGGGCGAATAGTGTAGCGTCTTTTGAGAACGAGGAACCGGCCTGTGAGGACGCAGACGAGGACGA
AGACGATTTCCACAACCCAGGATACCTGGTGGTCTTGCCCGACTCAACGCCTGCGACTAGCACTGCTGCC
CCAAGCGCCCCTGCTCTTAGTACCCCAGGCATAAGAGATTCAGCCTTCTCCATGGAGTCAATCGATGATT
ACGTCAACGTGCCAGAGAGCGGCGAGTCTGCCGAGGCGTCACTGGATGGGTCCAGGGAGTATGTGAATGT
CAGCCAGGAGTTGCACCCCGGGGCCGCCAAAACTGAACCGGCGGCCCTGTCCTCCCAAGAGGCCGAGGAG
GTGGAAGAGGAGGGCGCCCCTGATTACGAAAATTTGCAAGAACTGAACGGTTCTGGATCTCACAACCCAG
GCTACCTGGTGGTGCTTCCTGACAGCACCCCGGCCACTAGCACTGCTGCCCCATCAGCTCCTGCACTCAG
CACCCCTGGCATCCGAGACAGTGCCTTCTCCATGGAGTCCATTGATGATTACGTGAACGTTCCGGAGAGC
GGGGAGAGCGCAGAAGCGTCTCTGGATGGCAGCCGGGAGTATGTGAATGTGTCCCAGGAACTGCATCCTG
GAGCGGCTAAGACTGAGCCTGCCGCCCTGAGTTCCCAGGAGGCAGAGGAAGTGGAGGAAGAGGGGGCTCC
AGATTACGAGAATCTGCAGGAGCTGAACGGGGATCCACCGGTCGCCACCATGGTGAGCAAGGGCGAGGAG
CTGTTCACCGGGGTGGTGCCCATCCTGGTCGAGCTGGACGGCGACGTAAACGGCCACAAGTTCAGCGTGT
CCGGCGAGGGCGAGGGCGATGCCACCTACGGCAAGCTGACCCTGAAGTTCATCTGCACCACCGGCAAGCT
GCCCGTGCCCTGGCCCACCCTCGTGACCACCTTCGGCTACGGCCTGATGTGCTTCGCCCGCTACCCCGAC
CACATGAAGCAGCACGACTTCTTCAAGTCCGCCATGCCCGAAGGCTACGTCCAGGAGCGCACCATCTTCT
TCAAGGACGACGGCAACTACAAGACCCGCGCCGAGGTGAAGTTCGAGGGCGACACCCTGGTGAACCGCAT
CGAGCTGAAGGGCATCGACTTCAAGGAGGACGGCAACATCCTGGGGCACAAGCTGGAGTACAACTACAAC
AGCCACAACGTCTATATCATGGCCGACAAGCAGAAGAACGGCATCAAGGTGAACTTCAAGATCCGCCACA
ACATCGAGGACGGCAGCGTGCAGCTCGCCGACCACTACCAGCAGAACACCCCCATCGGCGACGGCCCCGT
GCTGCTGCCCGACAACCACTACCTGAGCTACCAGTCCAAGCTGAGCAAAGACCCCAACGAGAAGCGCGAT
CACATGGTCCTGCTGGAGTTCGTGACCGCCGCCGGGATCACTCTCGGCATGGACGAGCTGTACAAGTAAA
GCGGCCGCGACTCTAGAGTCGACCTGCAGGCATGCAAGCTTGATATCAAGCTTATCGATAATCAACCTCT
GGATTACAAAATTTGTGAAAGATTGACTGGTATTCTTAACTATGTTGCTCCTTTTACGCTATGTGGATAC
GCTGCTTTAATGCCTTTGTATCATGCTATTGCTTCCCGTATGGCTTTCATTTTCTCCTCCTTGTATAAAT
CCTGGTTGCTGTCTCTTTATGAGGAGTTGTGGCCCGTTGTCAGGCAACGTGGCGTGGTGTGCACTGTGTT
TGCTGACGCAACCCCCACTGGTTGGGGCATTGCCACCACCTGTCAGCTCCTTTCCGGGACTTTCGCTTTC
CCCCTCCCTATTGCCACGGCGGAACTCATCGCCGCCTGCCTTGCCCGCTGCTGGACAGGGGCTCGGCTGT
TGGGCACTGACAATTCCGTGGTGTTGTCGGGGAAATCATCGTCCTTTCCTTGGCTGCTCGCCTGTGTTGC
CACCTGGATTCTGCGCGGGACGTCCTTCTGCTACGTCCCTTCGGCCCTCAATCCAGCGGACCTTCCTTCC
CGCGGCCTGCTGCCGGCTCTGCGGCCTCTTCCGCGTCTTCGCCTTCGCCCTCAGACGAGTCGGATCTCCC
TTTGGGCCGCCTCCCCGCAT
Features (pLannotate 1.2.2; 34 found; start..end, strand, type, name):
     38..106     +  CDS            nef (fragment): NEF_HV1Z2 - Experimental evidence at protein level: Swiss-Prot protein existence level 1. Extracellular Nef protein targets CD4(+) T-lymphocytes for apoptosis by interacting with CXCR4 surface receptors. From Human immunodeficiency virus type 1 group M subtype D (isolate Z2/CDC-Z34) (HIV-1).
    108..341     +  LTR            3' LTR (ΔU3): self-inactivating 3' long terminal repeat (LTR) from HIV-1
    366..384     -  promoter       SP6 promoter: promoter for bacteriophage SP6 RNA polymerase
    612..891     +  CDS            TcR (fragment): tetracycline efflux protein; tet; confers resistance to tetracycline
    892..941     -  misc_feature   bom (fragment): basis of mobility region from pBR322
   1043..1078    -  CDS            rop (fragment): Rop protein, which maintains plasmids at low copy number; rop
   1173..1277    +  promoter       AmpR promoter: bla
   1278..2138    +  CDS            AmpR: β-lactamase; bla; confers resistance to ampicillin, carbenicillin, and related antibiotics
   2309..2897    +  rep_origin     ori: high-copy-number ColE1/pMB1/pBR322/pUC origin of replication
   3080..3136    +  CDS            lacI (fragment): lac repressor; lacI; The lac repressor binds to the lac operator to inhibit transcription in E. coli. This inhibition can be relieved by adding lactose or isopropyl-β-D-thiogalactopyranoside (IPTG).
   3143..3472    +  promoter       SV40 promoter: SV40 enhancer and early promoter
   3672..3791    +  CDS            gpt (fragment): XGPT_ECOLI - Also known as gpp, gxu. Experimental evidence at protein level: Swiss-Prot protein existence level 1. Purine salvage pathway enzyme that catalyzes the transfer of the ribosyl-5-phosphate group from 5-phospho-alpha-D-ribose 1- diphosphate (PRPP) to the N9 position of the 6-oxopurines guanine and xanthine to form the corresponding ribonucleotides GMP (guanosine 5'- monophosphate) and XMP (xanthosine 5'-monophosphate), with the release of PPi. To a lesser extent, also acts on hypoxanthine (PubMed:9100006, PubMed:3886014). Does not ribophosphorylate adenine (PubMed:3886014). From Esch
   3791..4126    +  CDS            gpt (fragment): XGPT_ECOLI - Also known as gpp, gxu. Experimental evidence at protein level: Swiss-Prot protein existence level 1. Purine salvage pathway enzyme that catalyzes the transfer of the ribosyl-5-phosphate group from 5-phospho-alpha-D-ribose 1- diphosphate (PRPP) to the N9 position of the 6-oxopurines guanine and xanthine to form the corresponding ribonucleotides GMP (guanosine 5'- monophosphate) and XMP (xanthosine 5'-monophosphate), with the release of PPi. To a lesser extent, also acts on hypoxanthine (PubMed:9100006, PubMed:3886014). Does not ribophosphorylate adenine (PubMed:3886014). From Esch
   4221..4526    +  CDS            frsA (fragment): FRSA_ECOLI - Also known as yafA. Experimental evidence at protein level: Swiss-Prot protein existence level 1. Catalyzes the hydrolysis of esters (PubMed:15808744). Displays esterase activity toward pNP-butyrate (PubMed:15808744). May stimulate mixed-acid fermentation by acting as a fermentation/respiration switch that down-regulates respiration and up- regulates fermentation rates (PubMed:15169777). From Escherichia coli (strain K12).
   4530..4604    +  CDS            small t antigen (fragment): SV40 (simian virus 40) small t antigen
   4606..4671    +  intron         small t intron: SV40 (simian virus 40) small t antigen intron
   4801..4821    +  CDS            SV40 NLS: nuclear localization signal of SV40 (simian virus 40) large T antigen
   5140..5223    +  CDS            large T antigen (fragment): large T antigen from SV40 (simian virus 40)
   5246..5380    +  polyA_signal   SV40 poly(A) signal: SV40 polyadenylation signal
   5548..5877    +  CDS            nef (fragment): NEF_HV1BR - Experimental evidence at protein level: Swiss-Prot protein existence level 1. Extracellular Nef protein targets CD4(+) T-lymphocytes for apoptosis by interacting with CXCR4 surface receptors (PubMed:14990729). From Human immunodeficiency virus type 1 group M subtype B (isolate BRU/LAI) (HIV-1).
   5925..6182    +  LTR            5' LTR (truncated): truncated 5' long terminal repeat (LTR) from HIV-1
   6229..6354    +  misc_feature   HIV-1 Ψ: packaging signal of human immunodeficiency virus type 1
   6338..6676    +  CDS            HIV-1 gag (fragment): gag protein from human immunodeficiency virus 1; gag
   6846..7079    +  misc_feature   RRE: The Rev response element (RRE) of HIV-1 allows for Rev-dependent mRNA export from the nucleus to the cytoplasm.
   7456..7556    +  CDS            Rev (fragment): human immunodeficiency virus 1 (HIV-1) Rev protein; rev; enhances nuclear export of unspliced and incompletely spliced viral mRNAs
   7593..7710    +  misc_feature   cPPT/CTS: central polypurine tract and central termination sequence of HIV-1
   7747..7779    -  misc_feature   MCS (fragment): pBluescript multiple cloning site
   7863..8270    +  promoter       SFFV promoter: spleen focus-forming virus long terminal repeat (LTR) promoter
   8310..9008    +  CDS            LAT (fragment): LAT_HUMAN - Experimental evidence at protein level: Swiss-Prot protein existence level 1. Required for TCR (T-cell antigen receptor)- and pre-TCR- mediated signaling, both in mature T-cells and during their development. Involved in FCGR3 (low affinity immunoglobulin gamma Fc region receptor III)-mediated signaling in natural killer cells and FCER1 (high affinity immunoglobulin epsilon receptor)-mediated signaling in mast cells. Couples activation of these receptors and their associated kinases with distal intracellular events such as mobilization of intracellular calcium stores, PKC activation
   9360..10076   +  CDS            mCitrine: mCitrine is a basic (constitutively fluorescent) yellow fluorescent protein published in 2001, derived from Aequorea victoria.
  10091..10121   +  misc_feature   MCS (fragment): pUC18/19 multiple cloning site
  10122..10140   +  misc_feature   MCS (fragment): pBluescript multiple cloning site
  10140..10728   +  misc_feature   WPRE: woodchuck hepatitis virus posttranscriptional regulatory element
  10729..21      +  misc_feature   MCS (fragment) (across the origin): pBluescript multiple cloning site
