[The description below was written by a language model from this plasmid's Addgene catalogue record and pLannotate feature annotations shown in this document.]
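Description:
pHR-LAT Y6F YYYY-LAT YYYY-mCitrine (XSB588) is a lentiviral transfer plasmid built on the pHR backbone for expressing an engineered form of the human T cell adaptor protein LAT in mammalian cells. It is maintained in E. coli through a high-copy ColE1/pUC-type origin and selected with ampicillin via the bla gene. The catalogue lists a size of about 10.4 kb, while the assembled sequence record is about 10.7 kb. The backbone also carries remnants of older vector lineages, including an SV40 promoter followed by gpt fragments, SV40 small t intron and poly(A) sequences, and fragments of tetracycline resistance, rop and bom. These appear as partial features only.

The viral portion contains a truncated HIV-1 5' LTR, the Ψ packaging signal with a gag fragment, the RRE for Rev-dependent nuclear export, the cPPT/CTS and a self-inactivating ΔU3 3' LTR. These elements allow the RNA to be packaged and integrated when helper functions are supplied in trans. Between them, an SFFV promoter drives the LAT coding region, fused at its C terminus to the yellow fluorescent protein mCitrine, and a WPRE follows to enhance transcript expression. The annotation recognises one LAT segment, followed by an unannotated gap of roughly 350 bp before mCitrine. That gap is consistent with the additional LAT-derived tyrosine segment implied by the name, although the record does not define it.

According to the stated purpose, the design provides 3x2 Grb2 binding sites, that is, a LAT variant with altered valency of phosphotyrosine docking motifs. It was deposited alongside work on how phase separation of signaling molecules promotes T cell receptor signal transduction, and the fluorescent tag would allow the fusion protein to be visualised in transduced cells.
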