Addgene plasmid #78516: pHR-LAT Y6F YYYY-LAT YYYY -mCitrine (XSB588)
Purpose: Lentiviral vector for expressing LAT-Y6F YYYY-LAT-YYYY-mCitrine (3x2 Grb2 binding sites)
Depositing lab: Ron Vale. Depositing organization: University of California, San Francisco (UCSF). Publication: Phase separation of signaling molecules promotes T cell receptor signal transduction. Su X, Ditlev JA, Hui E, Xing W, Banjade S, Okrut J, King DS, Taunton J, Rosen MK, Vale RD. Science. 2016 Apr 29;352(6285):595-9. doi: 10.1126/science.aad9964. Epub 2016 Apr 7. PubMed 27056844.
Backbone
  Vector backbone: pHR
  Total vector size (bp): 10400
  Vector type: Mammalian Expression, Lentiviral
Growth in bacteria
  Bacterial resistance: Ampicillin, 100 μg/mL
  Growth temperature: 37°C
  Growth strain: NEB Stable
  Copy number: High Copy
Gene/Insert
  Gene/Insert name: LAT
  Species: H. sapiens (human)
  Entrez Gene: LAT (a.k.a. IMD52, LAT1, pp36)
  Tag / fusion protein: mCitrine (C terminal on insert)
Terms and licenses: Academic/Nonprofit Terms; Industry Terms: Not Available to Industry
How to cite: pHR-LAT Y6F YYYY-LAT YYYY -mCitrine (XSB588) was a gift from Ron Vale (Addgene plasmid # 78516 ; http://n2t.net/addgene:78516 ; RRID:Addgene_78516)
