>Addgene plasmid #78516 | pHR-LAT Y6F YYYY-LAT YYYY -mCitrine (XSB588) | addgene partial sequence | sequence record 150214 | SFFVpro-F 5'-CTTCTGCTTCCCGAGCTCTA-3'
CCCTCACTCGGCGCGCCAGTCCTCCGACAGACTGAGTCGCCCGGGGGGGATCTGGAGCTCTCGAGAATTC
TCACGCGTGCCACCATGGAGGAAGCTATTCTGGTGCCCTGCGTGCTTGGCTTGCTCCTGCTGCCCATACT
GGCCATGTTGATGGCTCTGTGTGTGCACTGCCATAGACTGCCCGGTTCTTTTGATTCAACATCCAGCGAC
AGCCTTTTCCCTAGAGGCATCCAGTTCAAACGGCCTCATACTGTGGCCCCGTGGCCTCCTGCATTTCCTC
CTGTCACATCATTTCCACCCCTGAGTCAACCAGATCTTCTCCCTATCCCCAGATCACCCCAGCCTCTCGG
TGGCTCCCACAGAACCCCAAGTAGTCGAAGAGATTCCGACGGGGCGAATAGTGTAGCGTCTTTTGAGAAC
GAGGAACCGGCCTGTGAGGACGCAGACGAGGACGAAGACGATTTCCACAACCCAGGATACCTGGTGGTCT
TGCCCGACTCAACGCCTGCGACTAGCACTGCTGCCCCAAGCGCCCCTGCTCTTAGTACCCCAGGCATAAG
AGATTCAGCCTTCTCCATGGAGTCAATCGATGATTACGTCAACGTGCCAGAGAGCGGCGAGTCTGCCGAG
GCGTCACTGGATGGGTCCAGGGAGTATGTGAATGTCAGCCAGGAGTTGCACCCCGGGGCCGCCAAAACTG
AACCGGCGGCCCTGTCCTCCCAAGAGGCCGAGGAGGTGGAAGAGGAGGGCGCCCCTGATTACGAAAATTT
GCAAGAACTGAACGGTTCTGGATCTCACAACCCAGGCTACCTGGTGGTGCTTCCTGACAGCACCCC
