>Addgene plasmid #78516 | pHR-LAT Y6F YYYY-LAT YYYY -mCitrine (XSB588) | addgene partial sequence | sequence record 150215 | WPRE-R 5'-CATAGCGTAAAAGGAGCAACA-3'
AGTCAATCTTTCACAAATTTTGTAATCCAGAGGTTGATTATCGATAAGCTTGATATCAAGCTTGCATGCC
TGCAGGTCGACTCTAGAGTCGCGGCCGCTTTACTTGTACAGCTCGTCCATGCCGAGAGTGATCCCGGCGG
CGGTCACGAACTCCAGCAGGACCATGTGATCGCGCTTCTCGTTGGGGTCTTTGCTCAGCTTGGACTGGTA
GCTCAGGTAGTGGTTGTCGGGCAGCAGCACGGGGCCGTCGCCGATGGGGGTGTTCTGCTGGTAGTGGTCG
GCGAGCTGCACGCTGCCGTCCTCGATGTTGTGGCGGATCTTGAAGTTCACCTTGATGCCGTTCTTCTGCT
TGTCGGCCATGATATAGACGTTGTGGCTGTTGTAGTTGTACTCCAGCTTGTGCCCCAGGATGTTGCCGTC
CTCCTTGAAGTCGATGCCCTTCAGCTCGATGCGGTTCACCAGGGTGTCGCCCTCGAACTTCACCTCGGCG
CGGGTCTTGTAGTTGCCGTCGTCCTTGAAGAAGATGGTGCGCTCCTGGACGTAGCCTTCGGGCATGGCGG
ACTTGAAGAAGTCGTGCTGCTTCATGTGGTCGGGGTAGCGGGCGAAGCACATCAGGCCGTAGCCGAAGGT
GGTCACGAGGGTGGGCCAGGGCACGGGCAGCTTGCCGGTGGTGCAGATGAACTTCAGGGTCAGCTTGCCG
TAGGTGGCATCGCCCTCGCCCTCGCCGGACACGCTGAACTTGTGGCCGTTTACGTCGCCGTCCAGCTCGA
CCAGGATGGGCACCACCCCGGTGAACAGCTCCTCGCCCTTGCTCACCATGGTGGCGACCGGTGGATCCCC
GTTCAGCTCCTGCAGATTCTCGTAATCTGGAGCCCCCTCTTCCTCCACTTCCTCTGCCTCCTGGGAACTC
AGGGCGGCAGGCTCAGTCTTAGCCGCTCCAGGATGCAGTTCCTGGGACACATTCACATACTCCCGGCTGC
CATCCAG
